[The description below was written by a language model from this plasmid's Addgene catalogue record and pLannotate feature annotations shown in this document.]
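Description:
pc3XB-ZF88 is a mammalian expression plasmid built on pc3XB, a modified version of pcDNA3, and carries a single engineered zinc finger module as its insert. It forms part of the Zinc Finger Consortium Modular Assembly Kit v1.0, a set of standardized reagents for building zinc finger arrays and zinc finger nucleases by modular assembly. The plasmid is maintained in E. coli through a high-copy ColE1/pUC-type origin with ampicillin selection (AmpR under its own bla promoter). It also contains an f1 origin, which permits single-stranded DNA production. For mammalian cells, an SV40 early promoter drives the neomycin phosphotransferase gene, followed by an SV40 polyadenylation signal, so G418 selection is possible.

The roughly 90 bp ZF88 insert encodes one C2H2-type finger from the Barbas module set, recorded as recognizing the DNA triplet ATT. It lies between XbaI and BamHI sites, both preserved, downstream of the CMV enhancer/promoter and a T7 promoter and upstream of the bGH polyadenylation signal. The retained flanking sites presumably allow the module to be excised and joined with other kit fingers into multi-finger arrays. The T7 site also serves as the sequencing primer position.

The automated annotation labels the insert as a fragment of bovine ZNF22, which most likely reflects generic homology among zinc finger folds rather than the module's actual origin. Several other short calls (an HIV-1 LTR fragment, a ble fragment, a lacI fragment and a bom fragment) appear to be backbone remnants or partial matches rather than functional elements. On its own, the construct serves mainly as an archival source of one finger module rather than as a complete DNA-binding protein or nuclease.
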