Addgene plasmid #13222: pc3XB-ZF88
Depositing lab: Daniel Voytas. Depositing organization: Iowa State University. Publication: Standardized reagents and protocols for engineering zinc finger nucleases by modular assembly. Wright DA, Thibodeau-Beganny S, Sander JD, Winfrey RJ, Hirsh AS, Eichtinger M, Fu F, Porteus MH, Dobbs D, Voytas DF, Joung JK. Nat Protoc. 2006;1(3):1637-52. doi: 10.1038/nprot.2006.259 PubMed 17406455.
Backbone
  Vector backbone: pc3XB
  Backbone manufacturer: Modified Invitrogen pcDNA3
  Backbone size w/o insert (bp): 5400
  Vector type: Mammalian Expression
  Selectable markers: Neomycin (select with G418)
Growth in bacteria
  Bacterial resistance: Ampicillin, 100 μg/mL
  Growth temperature: 37°C
  Growth strain: XL1 Blue
  Copy number: High Copy
Gene/Insert
  Gene/Insert name: ZF88
  Insert size (bp): 90
  Cloning method: Restriction Enzyme; 5′ cloning site XbaI (not destroyed); 3′ cloning site BamHI (not destroyed)
  Sequencing primers: 5′ T7
Terms and licenses: Academic/Nonprofit Terms; Industry Terms: Not Available to Industry
Depositor comments: Part of the Zinc Finger Consortium Modular Assembly Kit v1.0. Finger protein sequence: PGEKPYKCPECGKSFSHKNALQNHQRTH. Target DNA sequence: ATT. This zinc finger is derived from the Barbas module set.
How to cite: pc3XB-ZF88 was a gift from Daniel Voytas (Addgene plasmid # 13222 ; http://n2t.net/addgene:13222 ; RRID:Addgene_13222)
