Features (pLannotate 1.2.2; 20 found; start..end, strand, type, name):
     28..80      -  misc_feature   bom (fragment): basis of mobility region from pBR322
    235..614     +  enhancer       CMV enhancer: human cytomegalovirus immediate early enhancer
    615..818     +  promoter       CMV promoter: human cytomegalovirus (CMV) immediate early promoter
    814..847     +  LTR            5' LTR (truncated) (fragment): truncated 5' long terminal repeat (LTR) from HIV-1
    863..881     +  promoter       T7 promoter: promoter for bacteriophage T7 RNA polymerase
    927..1019    +  CDS            ZNF22 (fragment): ZNF22_BOVIN - Experimental evidence at transcript level: Swiss-Prot protein existence level 2. Binds DNA through the consensus sequence 5'-CAATG-3'. May be involved in transcriptional regulation and may play a role in tooth formation (By similarity). From Bos taurus (Bovine).
   1062..1286    +  polyA_signal   bGH poly(A) signal: bovine growth hormone polyadenylation signal
   1290..1311    +  promoter       SV40 promoter (fragment): SV40 enhancer and early promoter
   1332..1760    +  rep_origin     f1 ori (sequence partly withheld): f1 bacteriophage origin of replication; arrow indicates direction of (+) strand synthesis
   1774..2103    +  promoter       SV40 promoter: SV40 enhancer and early promoter
   2174..2965    +  CDS            neo: KKA2_KLEPN - Also known as kan, nptII. Experimental evidence at protein level: Swiss-Prot protein existence level 1. Resistance to kanamycin, neomycin, paromomycin, ribostamycin, butirosin and gentamicin B. From Klebsiella pneumoniae.
   2989..3147    +  CDS            ble (fragment): BLE_KLEPN - Experimental evidence at protein level: Swiss-Prot protein existence level 1. Binding protein with a strong affinity to the bleomycin family of antibiotics. Binds to CL990; an antimitotic-antibiotic compound. From Klebsiella pneumoniae.
   3142..3263    +  polyA_signal   SV40 poly(A) signal: SV40 polyadenylation signal
   3336..3352    -  protein_bind   lac operator: The lac repressor binds to the lac operator to inhibit transcription in E. coli. This inhibition can be relieved by adding lactose or isopropyl-β-D-thiogalactopyranoside (IPTG). lac repressor encoded by lacI
   3360..3390    -  promoter       lac promoter: promoter for the E. coli lac operon
   3405..3426    -  protein_bind   CAP binding site: CAP binding activates transcription in the presence of cAMP. E. coli catabolite activator protein
   3439..3531    -  CDS            lacI (fragment): lac repressor; lacI; The lac repressor binds to the lac operator to inhibit transcription in E. coli. This inhibition can be relieved by adding lactose or isopropyl-β-D-thiogalactopyranoside (IPTG).
   3714..4299    -  rep_origin     ori: high-copy-number ColE1/pMB1/pBR322/pUC origin of replication
   4470..5330    -  CDS            AmpR: β-lactamase; bla; confers resistance to ampicillin, carbenicillin, and related antibiotics
   5331..5435    -  promoter       AmpR promoter: bla
>Addgene plasmid #13222 | pc3XB-ZF88 | depositor full sequence | sequence record 7571 | Author sequence
GACGGATCGGGAGATCTCCCGATCCCCTATGGTGCACTCTCAGTACAATCTGCTCTGATGCCGCATAGTT
AAGCCAGTATCTGCTCCCTGCTTGTGTGTTGGAGGTCGCTGAGTAGTGCGCGAGCAAAATTTAAGCTACA
ACAAGGCAAGGCTTGACCGACAATTGCATGAAGAATCTGCTTAGGGTTAGGCGTTTTGCGCTGCTTCGCG
ATGTACGGGCCAGATATACGCGTTGACATTGATTATTGACTAGTTATTAATAGTAATCAATTACGGGGTC
ATTAGTTCATAGCCCATATATGGAGTTCCGCGTTACATAACTTACGGTAAATGGCCCGCCTGGCTGACCG
CCCAACGACCCCCGCCCATTGACGTCAATAATGACGTATGTTCCCATAGTAACGCCAATAGGGACTTTCC
ATTGACGTCAATGGGTGGAGTATTTACGGTAAACTGCCCACTTGGCAGTACATCAAGTGTATCATATGCC
AAGTACGCCCCCTATTGACGTCAATGACGGTAAATGGCCCGCCTGGCATTATGCCCAGTACATGACCTTA
TGGGACTTTCCTACTTGGCAGTACATCTACGTATTAGTCATCGCTATTACCATGGTGATGCGGTTTTGGC
AGTACATCAATGGGCGTGGATAGCGGTTTGACTCACGGGGATTTCCAAGTCTCCACCCCATTGACGTCAA
TGGGAGTTTGTTTTGGCACCAAAATCAACGGGACTTTCCAAAATGTCGTAACAACTCCGCCCCATTGACG
CAAATGGGCGGTAGGCGTGTACGGTGGGAGGTCTATATAAGCAGAGCTCTCTGGCTAACTAGAGAACCCA
CTGCTTACTGGCTTATCGAAATTAATACGACTCACTATAGGGAGACCCAAGCTGGCTAGCGTTTAAACGG
GCCCTCTAGACCCGGGGAGAAGCCTTACAAATGCCCAGAATGTGGAAAGAGTTTTAGCCATAAGAACGCA
CTCCAAAATCACCAGAGAACACATACCGGTGGATCCTCTGCACAGTAGTAAGCTTAAGTTTAAACCGCTG
ATCAGCCTCGACTGTGCCTTCTAGTTGCCAGCCATCTGTTGTTTGCCCCTCCCCCGTGCCTTCCTTGACC
CTGGAAGGTGCCACTCCCACTGTCCTTTCCTAATAAAATGAGGAAATTGCATCGCATTGTCTGAGTAGGT
GTCATTCTATTCTGGGGGGTGGGGTGGGGCAGGACAGCAAGGGGGAGGATTGGGAAGACAATAGCAGGCA
TGCTGGGGATGCGGTGGGCTCTATGGCTTCTGAGGCGGAAAGAACCAGCTGGGGCTCTAGGGGGTATCCC
C
[124 nt withheld, positions 1332-1455]
C
[91 nt withheld, positions 1457-1547]
A
[49 nt withheld, positions 1549-1597]
CCTTTGACGTTGGAGTCCACGTTCTTT
[37 nt withheld, positions 1625-1661]
ACCCTATCTCGGTCTATTCTTTTGATTTATAAGGGATTTTGCCGATTTCGGCCTATTGGTTAAAAAATGA
GCTGATTTAACAAAAATTTAACGCGAATTAATTCTGTGGAATGTGTGTCAGTTAGGGTGTGGAAAGTCCC
CAGGCTCCCCAGCAGGCAGAAGTATGCAAAGCATGCATCTCAATTAGTCAGCAACCAGGTGTGGAAAGTC
CCCAGGCTCCCCAGCAGGCAGAAGTATGCAAAGCATGCATCTCAATTAGTCAGCAACCATAGTCCCGCCC
CTAACTCCGCCCATCCCGCCCCTAACTCCGCCCAGTTCCGCCCATTCTCCGCCCCATGGCTGACTAATTT
TTTTTATTTATGCAGAGGCCGAGGCCGCCTCTGCCTCTGAGCTATTCCAGAAGTAGTGAGGAGGCTTTTT
TGGAGGCCTAGGCTTTTGCAAAAAGCTCCCGGCCGGGAGCTTGTATATCCATTTTCGGATCTGATCAAGA
GACAGGATGAGGATCGTTTCGCATGATTGAACAAGATGGATTGCACGCAGGTTCTCCGGCCGCTTGGGTG
GAGAGGCTATTCGGCTATGACTGGGCACAACAGACAATCGGCTGCTCTGATGCCGCCGTGTTCCGGCTGT
CAGCGCAGGGGCGCCCGGTTCTTTTTGTCAAGACCGACCTGTCCGGTGCCCTGAATGAACTGCAGGACGA
GGCAGCGCGGCTATCGTGGCTGGCCACGACGGGCGTTCCTTGCGCAGCTGTGCTCGACGTTGTCACTGAA
GCGGGAAGGGACTGGCTGCTATTGGGCGAAGTGCCGGGGCAGGATCTCCTGTCATCTCACCTTGCTCCTG
CCGAGAAAGTATCCATCATGGCTGATGCAATGCGGCGGCTGCATACGCTTGATCCGGCTACCTGCCCATT
CGACCACCAAGCGAAACATCGCATCGAGCGAGCACGTACTCGGATGGAAGCCGGTCTTGTCGATCAGGAT
GATCTGGACGAAGAGCATCAGGGGCTCGCGCCAGCCGAACTGTTCGCCAGGCTCAAGGCGCGCATGCCCG
ACGGCGAGGATCTCGTCGTGACCCATGGCGATGCCTGCTTGCCGAATATCATGGTGGAAAATGGCCGCTT
TTCTGGATTCATCGACTGTGGCCGGCTGGGTGTGGCGGACCGCTATCAGGACATAGCGTTGGCTACCCGT
GATATTGCTGAAGAGCTTGGCGGCGAATGGGCTGACCGCTTCCTCGTGCTTTACGGTATCGCCGCTCCCG
ATTCGCAGCGCATCGCCTTCTATCGCCTTCTTGACGAGTTCTTCTGAGCGGGACTCTGGGGTTCGAAATG
ACCGACCAAGCGACGCCCAACCTGCCATCACGAGATTTCGATTCCACCGCCGCCTTCTATGAAAGGTTGG
GCTTCGGAATCGTTTTCCGGGACGCCGGCTGGATGATCCTCCAGCGCGGGGATCTCATGCTGGAGTTCTT
CGCCCACCCCAACTTGTTTATTGCAGCTTATAATGGTTACAAATAAAGCAATAGCATCACAAATTTCACA
AATAAAGCATTTTTTTCACTGCATTCTAGTTGTGGTTTGTCCAAACTCATCAATGTATCTTATCATGTCT
GTATACCGTCGACCTCTAGCTAGAGCTTGGCGTAATCATGGTCATAGCTGTTTCCTGTGTGAAATTGTTA
TCCGCTCACAATTCCACACAACATACGAGCCGGAAGCATAAAGTGTAAAGCCTGGGGTGCCTAATGAGTG
AGCTAACTCACATTAATTGCGTTGCGCTCACTGCCCGCTTTCCAGTCGGGAAACCTGTCGTGCCAGCTGC
ATTAATGAATCGGCCAACGCGCGGGGAGAGGCGGTTTGCGTATTGGGCGCTCTTCCGCTTCCTCGCTCAC
TGACTCGCTGCGCTCGGTCGTTCGGCTGCGGCGAGCGGTATCAGCTCACTCAAAGGCGGTAATACGGTTA
TCCACAGAATCAGGGGATAACGCAGGAAAGAACATGTGAGCAAAAGGCCAGCAAAAGGCCAGGAACCGTA
AAAAGGCCGCGTTGCTGGCGTTTTTCCATAGGCTCCGCCCCCCTGACGAGCATCACAAAAATCGACGCTC
AAGTCAGAGGTGGCGAAACCCGACAGGACTATAAAGATACCAGGCGTTTCCCCCTGGAAGCTCCCTCGTG
CGCTCTCCTGTTCCGACCCTGCCGCTTACCGGATACCTGTCCGCCTTTCTCCCTTCGGGAAGCGTGGCGC
TTTCTCATAGCTCACGCTGTAGGTATCTCAGTTCGGTGTAGGTCGTTCGCTCCAAGCTGGGCTGTGTGCA
CGAACCCCCCGTTCAGCCCGACCGCTGCGCCTTATCCGGTAACTATCGTCTTGAGTCCAACCCGGTAAGA
CACGACTTATCGCCACTGGCAGCAGCCACTGGTAACAGGATTAGCAGAGCGAGGTATGTAGGCGGTGCTA
CAGAGTTCTTGAAGTGGTGGCCTAACTACGGCTACACTAGAAGAACAGTATTTGGTATCTGCGCTCTGCT
GAAGCCAGTTACCTTCGGAAAAAGAGTTGGTAGCTCTTGATCCGGCAAACAAACCACCGCTGGTAGCGGT
TTTTTTGTTTGCAAGCAGCAGATTACGCGCAGAAAAAAAGGATCTCAAGAAGATCCTTTGATCTTTTCTA
CGGGGTCTGACGCTCAGTGGAACGAAAACTCACGTTAAGGGATTTTGGTCATGAGATTATCAAAAAGGAT
CTTCACCTAGATCCTTTTAAATTAAAAATGAAGTTTTAAATCAATCTAAAGTATATATGAGTAAACTTGG
TCTGACAGTTACCAATGCTTAATCAGTGAGGCACCTATCTCAGCGATCTGTCTATTTCGTTCATCCATAG
TTGCCTGACTCCCCGTCGTGTAGATAACTACGATACGGGAGGGCTTACCATCTGGCCCCAGTGCTGCAAT
GATACCGCGAGACCCACGCTCACCGGCTCCAGATTTATCAGCAATAAACCAGCCAGCCGGAAGGGCCGAG
CGCAGAAGTGGTCCTGCAACTTTATCCGCCTCCATCCAGTCTATTAATTGTTGCCGGGAAGCTAGAGTAA
GTAGTTCGCCAGTTAATAGTTTGCGCAACGTTGTTGCCATTGCTACAGGCATCGTGGTGTCACGCTCGTC
GTTTGGTATGGCTTCATTCAGCTCCGGTTCCCAACGATCAAGGCGAGTTACATGATCCCCCATGTTGTGC
AAAAAAGCGGTTAGCTCCTTCGGTCCTCCGATCGTTGTCAGAAGTAAGTTGGCCGCAGTGTTATCACTCA
TGGTTATGGCAGCACTGCATAATTCTCTTACTGTCATGCCATCCGTAAGATGCTTTTCTGTGACTGGTGA
GTACTCAACCAAGTCATTCTGAGAATAGTGTATGCGGCGACCGAGTTGCTCTTGCCCGGCGTCAATACGG
GATAATACCGCGCCACATAGCAGAACTTTAAAAGTGCTCATCATTGGAAAACGTTCTTCGGGGCGAAAAC
TCTCAAGGATCTTACCGCTGTTGAGATCCAGTTCGATGTAACCCACTCGTGCACCCAACTGATCTTCAGC
ATCTTTTACTTTCACCAGCGTTTCTGGGTGAGCAAAAACAGGAAGGCAAAATGCCGCAAAAAAGGGAATA
AGGGCGACACGGAAATGTTGAATACTCATACTCTTCCTTTTTCAATATTATTGAAGCATTTATCAGGGTT
ATTGTCTCATGAGCGGATACATATTTGAATGTATTTAGAAAAATAAACAAATAGGGGTTCCGCGCACATT
TCCCCGAAAAGTGCCACCTGACGTC
