>Addgene plasmid #13222 | pc3XB-ZF88 | addgene partial sequence | sequence record 19606 | CMV-F 5'-CGCAAATGGGCGGTAGGCGTG-3'
AGCTCTCTGGCTAACTAGAGAACCCACTGCTTACTGGCTTATCGAAATTAATACGACTCACTATAGGGAG
ACCCAAGCTGGCTAGCGTTTAAACGGGCCCTCTAGACCCGGGGAGAAGCCTTACAAATGCCCAGAATGTG
GAAAGAGTTTTAGCCATAAGAACGCACTCCAAAATCACCAGAGAACACATACCGGTGGATCCTCTGCACA
GTAGTAAGCTTAAGTTTAAACCGCTGATCAGCCTCGACTGTGCCTTCTAGTTGCCAGCCATCTGTTGTTT
GCCCCTCCCCCGTGCCTTCCTTGACCCTGGAAGGTGCCACTCCCACTGTCCTTTCCTAATAAAATGAGGA
AATTGCATCGCATTGTCTGAGTAGGTGTCATTCTATTCTGGGGGGTGGGGTGGGGCAGGACAGCAAGGGG
GAGGATTGGGAAGACAATAGCAGGCATGCTGGGGATGCGGTGGGCTCTATGGCTTCTGAGGCGGAAAGAA
CCAGCTGGGGCTCTAGGGGGTATCCCC
[115 nt withheld, positions 518-632]
